>Addgene plasmid #120604 | Smp_032520-Cd4-bio-His | addgene full sequence | sequence record 234059 | Addgene NGS Result
GACATTGATTATTGACTAGTTATTAATAGTAATCAATTACGGGGTCATTAGTTCATAGCCCATATATGGA
GTTCCGCGTTACATAACTTACGGTAAATGGCCCGCCTGGCTGACCGCCCAACGACCCCCGCCCATTGACG
TCAATAATGACGTATGTTCCCATAGTAACGCCAATAGGGACTTTCCATTGACGTCAATGGGTGGAGTATT
TACGGTAAACTGCCCACTTGGCAGTACATCAAGTGTATCATATGCCAAGTCCGCCCCCTATTGACGTCAA
TGACGGTAAATGGCCCGCCTGGCATTATGCCCAGTACATGACCTTACGGGACTTTCCTACTTGGCAGTAC
ATCTACGTATTAGTCATCGCTATTACCATGGTGATGCGGTTTTGGCAGTACACCAATGGGCGTGGATAGC
GGTTTGACTCACGGGGATTTCCAAGTCTCCACCCCATTGACGTCAATGGGAGTTTGTTTTGGCACCAAAA
TCAACGGGACTTTCCAAAATGTCGTAATAACCCCGCCCCGTTGACGCAAATGGGCGGTAGGCGTGTACGG
TGGGAGGTCTATATAAGCAGAGCTCGTTTAGTGAACCGTCAGATCCTCACTCTCTTCCGCATCGCTGTCT
GCGAGGGCCAGCTGTTGGGCTCGCGGTTGAGGACAAACTCTTCGCGGTCTTTCCAGTACTCTTGGATCGG
AAACCCGTCGGCCTCCGAACGGTACTCCGCCACCGAGGGACCTGAGCGAGTCCGCATCGACCGGATCGGA
AAACCTCTCGAGAAAGGCGTCTAACCAGTCACAGTCGCAAGGTAGGCTGAGCACCGTGGCGGGCGGCAGC
GGGTGGCGGTCGGGGTTGTTTCTGGCGGAGGTGCTGCTGATGATGTAATTAAAGTAGGCGGTCTTGAGAC
GGCGGATGGTCGAGGTGAGGTGTGGCAGGCTTGAGATCCAGCTGTTGGGGTGAGTACTCCCTCTCAAAAG
CGGGCATTACTTCTGCGCTAAGATTGTCAGTTTCCAAAAACGAGGAGGATTTGATATTCACCTGGCCCGA
TCTGGCCATACACTTGAGTGACAATGACATCCACTTTGCCTTTCTCTCCACAGGTGTCCACTCCCAGGTC
CAAGTTTGCCACCATGGAGTTTCAGACCCAGGTACTCATGTCCCTGCTGCTCTGCATGTCTGGTGCGGCC
GCCTACTCCGTGGATCCTGTGACCAGCCCCGCCACCTTCCGGATCGGCAGCAACGACAGCAGCATCCTGC
TGCAGGGCTACATCAACATCACCCTGGCCTACACCAAGGTGCAGAAAGCCCCCGTGGTGGTGTCCATCGA
CAGCGCCACCCAGGGCAAGTTCCAGGTGTCCGGCGTGCTGGGCAACGAGATCGAGGGCCTGAACCTGAGC
TGGAAGCCCGACCAGAGCAACAGCACCTGGAACCTGACCTTCAGATTCGCCAAGAGCGAGAACAGCTACA
ACCTGAGCGAGATCAGCTTCGTGTACGAGCTGCTGGACCTGCCCGGCCTGAGATACGCCAGCAACAACCA
CAGCCTGTTCAGCGCCGCCATCGGCAGCTACTACAGCTGCCAGGCCGAGCAGAACCTGGTGCTGAACCAC
TTCGCCCCCAACCCCGTGACCGTGAACCTGACATTCTCCCAGCTGAAGGTGCAGGCCTTCCGGCACGGCC
TGGAACCCGAGTTCAACGGCATCATGGTGCAGTGCAGCCTGGACTACCACCTGGACAGAGGCGCGCCGTC
GACCTCCATCACGGCCTATAAGAGTGAGGGGGAGTCAGCGGAGTTCTCCTTCCCACTCAACCTTGGAGAG
GAAAGCCTGCAGGGAGAGTTGAGATGGAAGGCAGAGAAGGCTCCTTCTTCCCAGTCCTGGATCACCTTCT
CCCTAAAGAACCAAAAGGTGTCTGTGCAGAAGTCTACTAGCAACCCCAAGTTCCAGCTGTCCGAAACGCT
CCCACTCACCCTTCAGATACCCCAGGTCTCCCTTCAGTTTGCTGGTTCTGGCAACCTGACCCTGACTCTG
GACAGAGGGATACTGTATCAGGAAGTGAACCTGGTGGTGATGAAAGTGACTCAGCCCGACAGCAACACTT
TGACCTGTGAGGTGATGGGACCCACCTCACCCAAGATGAGACTGATCTTGAAGCAGGAGAATCAGGAGGC
CAGGGTCTCCAGGCAGGAGAAAGTGATTCAAGTGCAGGCCCCTGAAGCAGGGGTGTGGCAATGTCTACTG
AGTGAAGGTGAAGAGGTCAAGATGGACTCCAAGATCCAGGTTTTATCCAAAGGGTTGAATTCCGGCAGCC
TGCACCACATCCTGGACGCCCAGAAGATGCTGTGGAACCACAGGGACAGGAACCTGCCTCCTCTGGCCCC
TCTGGGCCCCCACCACCATCACCACCATTGAGTCTAGACACGTGATTAATTAAGGATCCCCCGACCTCGA
CCTCTGGCTAATAAAGGAAATTTATTTTCATTGCAATAGTGTGTTGGAATTTTTTGTGTCTCTCACTCGG
AAGGACATATGGGAGGGCAAATCATTTGGTCGAGATCCCTCGGAGATCTCTAGCTAGAGGATCGATCCCC
GCCCCGGACGAACTAAACCTGACTACGACATCTCTGCCCCTTCTTCGCGGGGCAGTGCATGTAATCCCTT
CAGTTGGTTGGTACAACTTGCCAACTGGGCCCTGTTCCACATGTGACACGGGGGGGGACCAAACACAAAG
GGGTTCTCTGACTGTAGTTGACATCCTTATAAATGGATGTGCACATTTGCCAACACTGAGTGGCTTTCAT
CCTGGAGCAGACTTTGCAGTCTGTGGACTGCAACACAACATTGCCTTTATGTGTAACTCTTGGCTGAAGC
TCTTACACCAATGCTGGGGGACATGTACCTCCCAGGGGCCCAGGAAGACTACGGGAGGCTACACCAACGT
CAATCAGAGGGGCCTGTGTAGCTACCGATAAGCGGACCCTCAAGAGGGCATTAGCAATAGTGTTTATAAG
GCCCCCTTGTTAACCCTAAACGGGTAGCATATGCTTCCCGGGTAGTAGTATATACTATCCAGACTAACCC
TAATTCAATAGCATATGTTACCCAACGGGAAGCATATGCTATCGAATTAGGGTTAGTAAAAGGGTCCTAA
GGAACAGCGATATCTCCCACCCCATGAGCTGTCACGGTTTTATTTACATGGGGTCAGGATTCCACGAGGG
TAGTGAACCATTTTAGTCACAAGGGCAGTGGCTGAAGATCAAGGAGCGGGCAGTGAACTCTCCTGAATCT
TCGCCTGCTTCTTCATTCTCCTTCGTTTAGCTAATAGAATAACTGCTGAGTTGTGAACAGTAAGGTGTAT
GTGAGGTGCTCGAAAACAAGGTTTCAGGTGACGCCCCCAGAATAAAATTTGGACGGGGGGTTCAGTGGTG
GCATTGTGCTATGACACCAATATAACCCTCACAAACCCCTTGGGCAATAAATACTAGTGTAGGAATGAAA
CATTCTGAATATCTTTAACAATAGAAATCCATGGGGTGGGGACAAGCCGTAAAGACTGGATGTCCATCTC
ACACGAATTTATGGCTATGGGCAACACATAATCCTAGTGCAATATGATACTGGGGTTATTAAGATGTGTC
CCAGGCAGGGACCAAGACAGGTGAACCATGTTGTTACACTCTATTTGTAACAAGGGGAAAGAGAGTGGAC
GCCGACAGCAGCGGACTCCACTGGTTGTCTCTAACACCCCCGAAAATTAAACGGGGCTCCACGCCAATGG
GGCCCATAAACAAAGACAAGTGGCCACTCTTTTTTTTGAAATTGTGGAGTGGGGGCACGCGTCAGCCCCC
ACACGCCGCCCTGCGGTTTTGGACTGTAAAATAAGGGTGTAATAACTTGGCTGATTGTAACCCCGCTAAC
CACTGCGGTCAAACCACTTGCCCACAAAACCACTAATGGCACCCCGGGGAATACCTGCATAAGTAGGTGG
GCGGGCCAAGATAGGGGCGCGATTGCTGCGATCTGGAGGACAAATTACACACACTTGCGCCTGAGCGCCA
AGCACAGGGTTGTTGGTCCTCATATTCACGAGGTCGCTGAGAGCACGGTGGGCTAATGTTGCCATGGGTA
GCATATACTACCCAAATATCTGGATAGCATATGCTATCCTAATCTATATCTGGGTAGCATAGGCTATCCT
AATCTATATCTGGGTAGCATATGCTATCCTAATCTATATCTGGGTAGTATATGCTATCCTAATTTATATC
TGGGTAGCATAGGCTATCCTAATCTATATCTGGGTAGCATATGCTATCCTAATCTATATCTGGGTAGTAT
ATGCTATCCTAATCTGTATCCGGGTAGCATATGCTATCCTAATAGAGATTAGGGTAGTATATGCTATCCT
AATTTATATCTGGGTAGCATATACTACCCAAATATCTGGATAGCATATGCTATCCTAATCTATATCTGGG
TAGCATATGCTATCCTAATCTATATCTGGGTAGCATAGGCTATCCTAATCTATATCTGGGTAGCATATGC
TATCCTAATCTATATCTGGGTAGTATATGCTATCCTAATTTATATCTGGGTAGCATAGGCTATCCTAATC
TATATCTGGGTAGCATATGCTATCCTAATCTATATCTGGGTAGTATATGCTATCCTAATCTGTATCCGGG
TAGCATATGCTATCCTCATGATAAGCTGTCAAACATGAGAATTTTCTTGAAGACGAAAGGGCCTCGTGAT
ACGCCTATTTTTATAGGTTAATGTCATGATAATAATGGTTTCTTAGACGTCAGGTGGCACTTTTCGGGGA
AATGTGCGCGGAACCCCTATTTGTTTATTTTTCTAAATACATTCAAATATGTATCCGCTCATGAGACAAT
AACCCTGATAAATGCTTCAATAATATTGAAAAAGGAAGAGTATGAGTATTCAACATTTCCGTGTCGCCCT
TATTCCCTTTTTTGCGGCATTTTGCCTTCCTGTTTTTGCTCACCCAGAAACGCTGGTGAAAGTAAAAGAT
GCTGAAGATCAGTTGGGTGCACGAGTGGGTTACATCGAACTGGATCTCAACAGCGGTAAGATCCTTGAGA
GTTTTCGCCCCGAAGAACGTTTTCCAATGATGAGCACTTTTAAAGTTCTGCTATGTGGCGCGGTATTATC
CCGTGTTGACGCCGGGCAAGAGCAACTCGGTCGCCGCATACACTATTCTCAGAATGACTTGGTTGAGTAC
TCACCAGTCACAGAAAAGCATCTTACGGATGGCATGACAGTAAGAGAATTATGCAGTGCTGCCATAACCA
TGAGTGATAACACTGCGGCCAACTTACTTCTGACAACGATCGGAGGACCGAAGGAGCTAACCGCTTTTTT
GCACAACATGGGGGATCATGTAACTCGCCTTGATCGTTGGGAACCGGAGCTGAATGAAGCCATACCAAAC
GACGAGCGTGACACCACGATGCCTGCAGCAATGGCAACAACGTTGCGCAAACTATTAACTGGCGAACTAC
TTACTCTAGCTTCCCGGCAACAATTAATAGACTGGATGGAGGCGGATAAAGTTGCAGGACCACTTCTGCG
CTCGGCCCTTCCGGCTGGCTGGTTTATTGCTGATAAATCTGGAGCCGGTGAGCGTGGGTCTCGCGGTATC
ATTGCAGCACTGGGGCCAGATGGTAAGCCCTCCCGTATCGTAGTTATCTACACGACGGGGAGTCAGGCAA
CTATGGATGAACGAAATAGACAGATCGCTGAGATAGGTGCCTCACTGATTAAGCATTGGTAACTGTCAGA
CCAAGTTTACTCATATATACTTTAGATTGATTTAAAACTTCATTTTTAATTTAAAAGGATCTAGGTGAAG
ATCCTTTTTGATAATCTCATGACCAAAATCCCTTAACGTGAGTTTTCGTTCCACTGAGCGTCAGACCCCG
TAGAAAAGATCAAAGGATCTTCTTGAGATCCTTTTTTTCTGCGCGTAATCTGCTGCTTGCAAACAAAAAA
ACCACCGCTACCAGCGGTGGTTTGTTTGCCGGATCAAGAGCTACCAACTCTTTTTCCGAAGGTAACTGGC
TTCAGCAGAGCGCAGATACCAAATACTGTTCTTCTAGTGTAGCCGTAGTTAGGCCACCACTTCAAGAACT
CTGTAGCACCGCCTACATACCTCGCTCTGCTAATCCTGTTACCAGTGGCTGCTGCCAGTGGCGATAAGTC
GTGTCTTACCGGGTTGGACTCAAGACGATAGTTACCGGATAAGGCGCAGCGGTCGGGCTGAACGGGGGGT
TCGTGCACACAGCCCAGCTTGGAGCGAACGACCTACACCGAACTGAGATACCTACAGCGTGAGCTATGAG
AAAGCGCCACGCTTCCCGAAGGGAGAAAGGCGGACAGGTATCCGGTAAGCGGCAGGGTCGGAACAGGAGA
GCGCACGAGGGAGCTTCCAGGGGGAAACGCCTGGTATCTTTATAGTCCTGTCGGGTTTCGCCACCTCTGA
CTTGAGCGTCGATTTTTGTGATGCTCGTCAGGGGGGCGGAGCCTATGGAAAAACGCCAGCAACGCGGCCT
TTTTACGGTTCCTGGCCTTTTGCTGGCCTTTTGCTCACATGTTCTTTCCTGCGTTATCCCCTGATTCTGT
GGATAACCGTATTACCGCCTTTGAGTGAGCTGATACCGCTCGCCGCAGCCGAACGACCGAGCGCAGCGAG
TCAGTGAGCGAGGAAGCGGAAGAGCGCCCAATACGCAAACCGCCTCTCCCCGCGCGTTGGCCGATTCATT
AATGCAGCTGGCACGACAGGTTTCCCGACTGGAAAGCGGGCAGTGAGCGCAACGCAATTAATGTGAGTTA
GCTCACTCATTAGGCACCCCAGGCTTTACACTTTATGCTTCCGGCTCGTATGTTGTGTGGAATTGTGAGC
GGATAACAATTTCACACAGGAAACAGCTATGACCATGATTACGCCAAGCTCTAGCTAGAGGTCGACCAAT
TCTCATGTTTGACAGCTTATCATCGCAGATCCGGGCAACGTTGTTGCCATTGCTGCAGGCGCAGAACTGG
TAGGTATGGAAGATCTATACATTGAATCAATATTGGCAATTAGCCATATTAGTCATTGGTTATATAGCAT
AAATCAATATTGGCTATTGGCCATTGCATACGTTGTATCTATATCATAATATGTACATTTATATTGGCTC
ATGTCCAATATGACCGCCATGTT
Features (pLannotate 1.2.2; 18 found; start..end, strand, type, name):
      1..380     +  enhancer       CMV enhancer: human cytomegalovirus immediate early enhancer
    382..581     +  promoter       CMV promoter: human cytomegalovirus (CMV) immediate early promoter
    649..687     +  misc_feature   Ad SA (fragment): adenovirus major late transcript splice acceptor (Friedrich and Soriano, 1991)
    720..929     -  CDS            PTP (fragment): TERM_ADE02 - Experimental evidence at protein level: Swiss-Prot protein existence level 1. Protein covalently bound to the viral DNA that acts as a primer for viral genomic replication by DNA strand displacement. Assembles on the viral origin of replication in an initiation complex with viral polymerase, DBP, host NFIA and host POU2F1/OCT1. During initiation, the polymerase covalently couples the first dCTP with Ser- 580 of pTP. The terminal protein stimulates the template activity over 20 fold compared to protein-free templates. Neo-synthesized viral genomes are linked to two preterminal prot
    960..1049    +  intron         chimeric intron (fragment): chimera between introns from adenovirus and immunoglobulin heavy chain genes
   1068..1114    +  CDS            IgH signal sequence (fragment): signal sequence from the mouse immunoglobulin heavy chain variable region
   1740..2300    +  CDS            Cd4 (fragment): CD4_RAT - Experimental evidence at protein level: Swiss-Prot protein existence level 1. Integral membrane glycoprotein that plays an essential role in the immune response and serves multiple functions in responses against both external and internal offenses. In T-cells, functions primarily as a coreceptor for MHC class II molecule:peptide complex. The antigens presented by class II peptides are derived from extracellular proteins while class I peptides are derived from cytosolic proteins. Interacts simultaneously with the T-cell receptor (TCR) and the MHC class II presented by antigen presenti
   2460..2515    +  polyA_signal   β-globin poly(A) signal: rabbit β-globin polyadenylation signal (Gil and Proudfoot, 1987)
   3029..4710    -  rep_origin     oriP (fragment): Epstein-Barr virus oriP replication origin (Yates et al., 2000)
   4837..4941    +  promoter       AmpR promoter: bla
   4942..5802    +  CDS            AmpR: β-lactamase; bla; confers resistance to ampicillin, carbenicillin, and related antibiotics
   5973..6561    +  rep_origin     ori: high-copy-number ColE1/pMB1/pBR322/pUC origin of replication
   6744..6836    +  CDS            lacI (fragment): lac repressor; lacI; The lac repressor binds to the lac operator to inhibit transcription in E. coli. This inhibition can be relieved by adding lactose or isopropyl-β-D-thiogalactopyranoside (IPTG).
   6849..6870    +  protein_bind   CAP binding site: CAP binding activates transcription in the presence of cAMP. E. coli catabolite activator protein
   6885..6915    +  promoter       lac promoter: promoter for the E. coli lac operon
   6923..6939    +  protein_bind   lac operator: The lac repressor binds to the lac operator to inhibit transcription in E. coli. This inhibition can be relieved by adding lactose or isopropyl-β-D-thiogalactopyranoside (IPTG). lac repressor encoded by lacI
   7009..7025    +  promoter       tet promoter (fragment): E. coli promoter for tetracycline efflux protein gene
   7035..7060    -  CDS            bla(M) (fragment): β-lactamase lacking the signal sequence; bla(M); allows cytosolic expression of β-lactamase
