[The description below was written by a language model from this plasmid's Addgene catalogue record and pLannotate feature annotations shown in this document.]
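Description:
Smp_032520-Cd4-bio-His is a mammalian expression plasmid built on the pTT3 backbone for producing a recombinant, secreted form of the Schistosoma mansoni protein Smp_032520. It is maintained in E. coli through a high-copy ColE1/pUC-type origin with ampicillin selection (AmpR under its own bla promoter). The backbone also carries an Epstein-Barr virus oriP fragment, an element that allows episomal retention in cells expressing EBNA1 and is generally used to boost yields in transient transfection. Short remnants of lac regulatory sequence (lacI fragment, CAP site, lac promoter and operator) and other small fragments are annotated near the origin and appear to be backbone carry-over.

Expression is driven by the CMV immediate-early enhancer and promoter. Downstream of these lie adenovirus-derived leader and splice sequences and a fragment of a chimeric intron; the antisense "PTP" hit in this region most likely reflects the adenoviral leader sequence rather than a real coding element. A fragment of a mouse immunoglobulin heavy chain signal sequence is annotated at the start of the open reading frame, which would direct the product into the secretory pathway. The 547 bp parasite insert sits between retained NotI and AscI sites in the unannotated gap before the tag. It is fused at its C terminus to rat Cd4 domains 3 and 4, followed, according to the catalogue entry, by a biotinylation ("bio") sequence and a 6His tag; these two short elements are not called in the feature table. A rabbit β-globin polyadenylation signal terminates the transcript.

The tag arrangement suits purification through the His tag and capture or detection through biotin and the Cd4 domains. The plasmid belongs to a library of S. mansoni cell-surface and secreted proteins assembled to identify early serological markers of infection.
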