Addgene plasmid #120604: Smp_032520-Cd4-bio-His
Purpose: Expression of recombinant S. mansoni protein
Depositing lab: Gavin Wright. Depositing organization: Wellcome Sanger Institute. Publication: A library of cell-surface and secreted proteins from Schistosoma mansoni identifies early serological markers of infection. Cécile Crosnier, Anna V. Protasio, Gabriel Rinaldi, Shona Wilson, Matthew Berriman, Gavin J. Wright. bioRXiv 10.1101/593616.
Backbone
  Vector backbone: pTT3
  Backbone manufacturer: Yves Durocher, NRC
  Backbone size w/o insert (bp): 6686
  Vector type: Mammalian Expression
Growth in bacteria
  Bacterial resistance: Ampicillin, 100 μg/mL
  Growth temperature: 37°C
  Growth strain: DH5alpha
  Copy number: High Copy
Gene/Insert
  Gene/Insert name: Smp_032520
  Species: Schistosoma mansoni
  Insert size (bp): 547
  Entrez Gene: Smp_032520.1 (a.k.a. Smp_032520.1)
  Promoter: CMV
  Tag / fusion protein: ratCd4(d3+4)-bio-6His (C terminal on backbone)
  Cloning method: Restriction Enzyme; 5′ cloning site NotI (not destroyed); 3′ cloning site AscI (not destroyed)
Terms and licenses: Academic/Nonprofit Terms; Industry Terms: Not Available to Industry
How to cite: Smp_032520-Cd4-bio-His was a gift from Gavin Wright (Addgene plasmid # 120604 ; http://n2t.net/addgene:120604 ; RRID:Addgene_120604)
